>Addgene plasmid #34595 | pLJD vector | addgene partial sequence | sequence record 51379 | pBABE-3
ATATTTTCAGACAAATACAGAAACACAGTCAGACAGAGACAACACAGAACGATGCTGCAGCAGACAAGAC
GCGCGGCGCGGCTTCGGTCCCAAACCGAAAGCAAAAATTCAGACGGAGGCGGGAACTGTTTTAGGTTCTC
GTCTCCTACCAGAACCACATATCCCTCCTCTAAGGGGGGTGCACCAAAGAGTCCAAAACGATCGGGATTT
TTGGACTCAGGTCGGGCCACAAAAACGGCCCCCGAAGTCCCTGGGACGTCTCCCAGGGTTGCGGCCGGGT
GTTCCGAACTCGTCAGTTCCACCACGGGTCCGCCAGATACAGAGCTAGTTAGCTAACTAGTACCGACGCA
GGCGCATAAAATCAGTCATAGACACTAGACAATCGGACAGACACAGATAAGTTGCTGGCCAGCTTACCTC
CCGGTGGTGGGTCGGTGGTCCCTGGGCAGGGGTCTCCGACCCAGCTTATCTCCCGGTGGTGGGTCGGTGG
TCCCTGGGCAGGGGTCTCCCGATCCCGGACGAGCCCCCAAATGAAAGACCCCCGCTGACGGGTAGTCAAT
CACTCAGAGGAGACCCTCCCAAGGAACAGCGAGACCACAAGTCGGATGCAACTGCAAGAGGGTTTATTGG
ATACACGGGTACCCGGGCGACTCAGTCAATCGGAGGACTGGCGCGCCGAGTGAGGGGTTGTGGGCTCTTT
TATTGAGCTCGGGGAGCAGAAGCGCGCGAACAGAAGCGAGAAGCGAACTGATTGGTTAGTTCAAATAAGG
CACAGGGTCATTTCAGGTCCTTGGGGCACCCTGGAAACATCTGATGGTTCTCTAGAAACTGCTGAGGGCT
GGACCGCATCTGGGGAACCATCTGTTCTTGGCCCTTAAGCCG
