[The description below was written by a language model from this plasmid's Addgene catalogue record.]
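Description:
pLJD vector is an empty retroviral backbone of about 6.6 kb, catalogued as a mammalian expression and retroviral vector. It carries no insert; it is meant to receive a gene or other sequence of interest, which would then be transcribed from the retroviral long terminal repeat (LTR), the only promoter named in the record. In vectors of this type, the LTRs flank the region that is packaged into viral particles and integrated into the genome of the target cell, so cloned sequences can be stably delivered by transduction once the plasmid is introduced into a suitable packaging cell line. The record does not specify the parental virus, the packaging signal, the cloning sites, or any internal promoter.

The plasmid is maintained in E. coli under kanamycin selection, and transduced or transfected mammalian cells are selected with G418 through a neomycin resistance marker. A single neo/kan-type gene can provide both resistances in some vectors, but the record does not say whether that is the arrangement here. Neither the bacterial origin of replication nor the copy number is given. No feature table accompanies the entry, so the layout of elements cannot be described beyond these catalogue fields.

The backbone was derived from a construct made in another laboratory. The depositor's comments point to earlier work on differentiation-dependent human papillomavirus E7 expression in keratinocytes, and the associated publication concerns a KLF4 and miR-206 regulatory feedback loop. Together these suggest the vector was used for stable retroviral expression of genes or regulatory RNAs in cultured mammalian cells, and that the empty form could serve as a matched control.
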