Addgene plasmid #34595: pLJD vector
Purpose: (Empty Backbone)
Depositing lab: Michael Ruppert. Depositing organization: West Virginia University and School of Medicine. Publication: A KLF4-miRNA-206 autoregulatory feedback loop can promote or inhibit protein translation depending upon cell context. Lin CC, Liu LZ, Addison JB, Wonderlin WF, Ivanov AV, Ruppert JM. Mol Cell Biol. 2011 Jun;31(12):2513-27. Epub 2011 Apr 25. 10.1128/MCB.01189-10 PubMed 21518959.
Backbone
  Vector backbone: pLJD
  Backbone manufacturer: LT Chow/UAB
  Backbone size (bp): 6600
  Vector type: Mammalian Expression, Retroviral
  Promoter: LTR
  Selectable markers: Neomycin (select with G418)
Growth in bacteria
  Bacterial resistance: Kanamycin, 50 μg/mL
  Growth temperature: 37°C
  Growth strain: XL1 Blue
  Growth instructions: use Kan at 50ug/ml
  Copy number: Unknown
Gene/Insert
  Sequencing primers: 5′ pBABE-3
Resource information
  A portion of this plasmid was derived from a plasmid made by: construct provided by LT Chow, Univ. of Alabama at Birmingham
Terms and licenses: Academic/Nonprofit Terms; Industry Terms: Not Available to Industry
Depositor comments: doi:10.1101/gad.9.19.2335 Genes Dev. 1995 9: 2335-2349 S Cheng, D C Schmidt-Grimminger, T Murant, et al. Differentiation-dependent up-regulation of the human papillomavirus E7 gene reactivates cellular DNA replication in suprabasal differentiated keratinocytes.
How to cite: pLJD vector was a gift from Michael Ruppert (Addgene plasmid # 34595 ; http://n2t.net/addgene:34595 ; RRID:Addgene_34595)
